Addgene plasmid #101374: pDD2031
Purpose: Name: pBluescript-RBPjkΔA. RBPjk binding site A mutation in pBluescript-LANApi,K14 (pDD2000).
Depositing lab: Dirk Dittmer. Depositing organization: University of North Carolina at Chapel Hill. Publication: Quantitative analysis of the bidirectional viral G-protein-coupled receptor and lytic latency-associated nuclear antigen promoter of Kaposi's sarcoma-associated herpesvirus. Hilton IB, Dittmer DP. J Virol. 2012 Sep;86(18):9683-95. doi: 10.1128/JVI.00881-12. Epub 2012 Jun 27. PubMed 22740392.
Backbone
  Vector backbone: pBluescript II (KS+)
  Backbone manufacturer: Stratagene
  Backbone size w/o insert (bp): 7150
  Vector type: Unspecified
Growth in bacteria
  Bacterial resistance: Ampicillin, 100 μg/mL
  Growth temperature: 37°C
  Growth strain: DH5alpha
  Copy number: Unknown
Gene/Insert
  Gene/Insert name: RBPjk binding site A mutation in pBluescript-LANApi,K14 (pDD2000).
  Species: KSHV (viral)
  Mutation: RBPjk binding site A mutation in pBluescript-LANApi,K14 (pDD2000).
Terms and licenses: Academic/Nonprofit Terms; Industry Terms: Not Available to Industry
Depositor comments: Addgene's sequencing found V466A and R510C mutations in CBG68luc and a V298A mutation in CBRluc. These mutations are not known to affect plasmid function.
How to cite: pDD2031 was a gift from Dirk Dittmer (Addgene plasmid # 101374 ; http://n2t.net/addgene:101374 ; RRID:Addgene_101374)
