[The description below was written by a language model from this plasmid's Addgene catalogue record and pLannotate feature annotations shown in this document.]
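Description:
pDD2031, also named pBluescript-RBPjkΔA, is a dual-luciferase reporter plasmid built on the pBluescript II (KS+) backbone for studying a bidirectional promoter of Kaposi's sarcoma-associated herpesvirus (KSHV). It derives from the parental construct pBluescript-LANApi,K14 (pDD2000) and differs from it by a mutation in RBPjk binding site A. The plasmid is propagated in E. coli through a high-copy ColE1/pUC-type origin and selected with ampicillin via the β-lactamase gene. It also retains standard pBluescript elements: the f1 origin, T7 and T3 promoters, lac promoter/operator remnants, a lacZα fragment and pieces of the multiple cloning site. No mammalian selection marker or viral packaging element is annotated.

The payload consists of two human codon-optimized click beetle luciferase genes arranged back to back and pointing outward. The red-emitting CBRluc lies on one strand and the green-emitting CBG68luc on the other, and each is terminated by its own SV40 polyadenylation signal. Between them is a gap of roughly 400 bp that is unannotated apart from a short cloning-site fragment. This gap is presumably where the KSHV intergenic promoter fragment sits, although the feature table does not label it. In such an arrangement, transcription in the two divergent directions, toward the lytic LANA transcript and toward K14/viral G-protein-coupled receptor, can be read simultaneously from one template as spectrally distinct light signals. The record does not state which luciferase reports which direction. Comparing this mutant with the parental plasmid allows the contribution of RBPjk site A to each direction to be measured. Repository sequencing noted a few amino-acid substitutions in both luciferases that are not known to affect function.
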