Features (pLannotate 1.2.2; 20 found; start..end, strand, type, name):
      1..122     +  polyA_signal   SV40 poly(A) signal: SV40 polyadenylation signal
    165..1793    -  CDS            CBRluc: red-emitting variant of click beetle luciferase human codon-optimized
   1850..1871    +  misc_feature   MCS (fragment): pBluescript multiple cloning site
   2206..3834    +  CDS            CBG68luc: green-emitting variant of click beetle luciferase human codon-optimized
   3891..4012    -  polyA_signal   SV40 poly(A) signal: SV40 polyadenylation signal
   4035..4103    -  CDS            large T antigen (fragment): large T antigen from SV40 (simian virus 40)
   4118..4146    +  misc_feature   MCS (fragment): pBluescript multiple cloning site
   4158..4176    -  promoter       T3 promoter: promoter for bacteriophage T3 RNA polymerase
   4221..4237    -  protein_bind   lac operator: The lac repressor binds to the lac operator to inhibit transcription in E. coli. This inhibition can be relieved by adding lactose or isopropyl-β-D-thiogalactopyranoside (IPTG). lac repressor encoded by lacI
   4245..4275    -  promoter       lac promoter: promoter for the E. coli lac operon
   4290..4311    -  protein_bind   CAP binding site: CAP binding activates transcription in the presence of cAMP. E. coli catabolite activator protein
   4324..4416    -  CDS            lacI (fragment): lac repressor; lacI; The lac repressor binds to the lac operator to inhibit transcription in E. coli. This inhibition can be relieved by adding lactose or isopropyl-β-D-thiogalactopyranoside (IPTG).
   4599..5187    -  rep_origin     ori: high-copy-number ColE1/pMB1/pBR322/pUC origin of replication
   5358..6218    -  CDS            AmpR: β-lactamase; bla; confers resistance to ampicillin, carbenicillin, and related antibiotics
   6219..6323    -  promoter       AmpR promoter: bla
   6350..6778    +  rep_origin     f1 ori (sequence partly withheld): f1 bacteriophage origin of replication; arrow indicates direction of (+) strand synthesis
   6809..6966    -  CDS            lacZα (fragment): LacZα fragment of β-galactosidase; lacZ fragment
   6969..6987    +  promoter       T7 promoter: promoter for bacteriophage T7 RNA polymerase
   6996..7041    +  misc_feature   MCS (fragment): pBluescript multiple cloning site
   7056..7124    +  CDS            large T antigen (fragment): large T antigen from SV40 (simian virus 40)
>Addgene plasmid #101374 | pDD2031 | addgene full sequence | sequence record 194119 | Addgene NGS Result
AACTTGTTTATTGCAGCTTATAATGGTTACAAATAAAGCAATAGCATCACAAATTTCACAAATAAAGCAT
TTTTTTCACTGCATTCTAGTTGTGGTTTGTCCAAACTCATCAATGTATCTTATCATGTCTGCTCGAAGCG
GCCGGCCGCCCCGACTCTAGATTACTAACCGCCGGCCTTCACCAACAATTGTTTCAACAGCTCCTTGCGG
GTAATTTTGCCTGTTACGTTACGAGGGATGGAGTCAACAAAACGCACGTCGCCACGCAAGTACTTAGTAT
GGCTCACACGTTCAGCCAGGTAATCATACACTTCTTTGGCGGTAATTTCTGTACCAGGCTGCTTGACAAC
GAAAGCAGAAGGCAGTTCGCCGGCCTCCAGATCAGGAATGCCGACCACAGCGACATCGCGAATGCATGGA
TTTTTCAACAGAATCTCCTCCAACTCAGCTGGAGCAACCTGGCTACCCTTGTATTTGATCAGCTCCTTGT
AACGATCCACGACGTAAAAATGCTCATCTTCGTCGTAATATCCAAAATCACCAGAATGCAACCAGCCGTC
GTCGTCGATGGCCTCCTTGGTAGCTTCAACGTTATTGACATAACCCTTGCTCACCATAGGGCCTTTGATA
CACAGCTCGCCCACTTGGTTCGGGCCCAAAGCCTTACCAGTTTCGCGATCAGCGATCTTAGCAGCCATGA
GTGGAGTGACACGGCCCAAAGAGCCGCTCTTAAACTCATCCCCGAGAGTCTGGATAATCGCACTGGTAGA
TTCGGTGAGGCCGAAGCCACAACGAATCCCTGGAAGATTCAAGCGTTTGGCGGCCACTTCAGCGACCTCC
TTAGCCAGTGGAGCGGCACCGCAACACAATTCACGCAGTGAAGACAAGTCGTACTTGTCCACGAGTGGGC
TCTTAGACAAAAACAGGATCACGCTAGGCACGTTGATGACACTGCGGACTTCATAATCTTGGATGGCTTT
CAAGAAAGCCTCCTGATCAAAACGGCGGAACATAATCACGCGGAGACCGACCATAAAGTAACCCAAAGTA
ATATGAAAGCCGAAAGCATGGAAGAAAGGCAAGTAGACCAAGACGGTGACACCAGGAATCAGCTGAGTGC
CGTAGCGTGGATCGAGAGCATGGATCAGACGCACGCAAATGTTTTGATGGGTCTGCATGACCCCCTTTGG
GAGTCCAGTAGTACCGCTGCTACACAGAATGGCTGCAACTTGTTCCACAGGGTCGAAGTGGAGTGGTTTA
AAGTTTGCGATGTTGCCGTCTGAATAGCGAGAGATGAAATTAGGCAAAGATTCGCAACCGTGAATATTCT
CCACAGTGTCCAAGATGATGATACGCTTAATAAAGTTGGTGCGGCTTTGGACTTCCAGGACTTTGTTCAG
AATATTCTTAGTGGTGAAGACAATCTGTGGCTTAGAGATACCCATGACTTTACACAGTTCGTCGGGAATG
TAGCTCTCGTTGACTGGAGCCACGATCATACCGATATACCATGCGGCGATGACTGGAATGAAGAAACGGG
TATTGTTTTCAGCACAGATACTAACGACGTCGTTCATCTTGTAGCCACAATTGTGGAGGGACTGAGCCAG
CAAGACGGTTGCCTCAAAAAACTCCTTGTAGCTCAAAGATTCATCGCCGACCACATCGACCAAGGCTTGA
GGCAAATGAGAGTGCTTGCGGAGAGCGCGAAACAGCATTTCGCCGGCAGTCAAATCCTCCAAAGGATGGA
GAGGCTCAGGGCCATAGATGACATTTTTCTCACGCTTTACCATGGTGGCTTTACCAACAGTACCGGAATG
CCAAGCTTACTTAGATCGCAGATCTCGAGCCCGGGCTGCAGGAATTCGATAGGCAGCTGCGCCACGAAGC
AGTCACGTCCCCAAGAGCAGCAGCTTGGTCCGGCTGACTTATAAACAGTGAGTAGCGCCCGCCCACTTGT
TTCGGGCGGCCCGTAAGGCACCCTTATCTTTGAAATGCTATAAGATGTGTGGGAAATAGTAATACCAGGT
GTACATGATTTGTGTTAAGGTGTGTGGTGGTTTTCGAAAAACATGGGTTATTGGCCGTTTCTGTTGTATA
CGCCCGGATTATATATCTGGACTTGCCTAGGTAGCATCCATGGCAACGCAAGGCCAGCAAACCCACTATC
AAGCTTGGCATTCCGGTACTGTTGGTAAGGCCACCATGGTGAAACGCGAAAAGAACGTGATCTACGGCCC
AGAACCACTGCATCCACTGGAAGACCTCACCGCTGGTGAGATGCTCTTCCGAGCACTGCGTAAACATAGT
CACCTCCCTCAAGCACTCGTGGACGTCGTGGGAGACGAGAGCCTCTCCTACAAAGAATTTTTCGAAGCTA
CTGTGCTGTTGGCCCAAAGCCTCCATAATTGTGGGTACAAAATGAACGATGTGGTGAGCATTTGTGCTGA
GAATAACACTCGCTTCTTTATTCCTGTAATCGCTGCTTGGTACATCGGCATGATTGTCGCCCCTGTGAAT
GAATCTTACATCCCAGATGAGCTGTGTAAGGTTATGGGTATTAGCAAACCTCAAATTGTCTTTACTACCA
AAAACATCTTGAATAAGGTCTTGGAAGTCCAGTCTCGTACTAACTTCATCAAACGCATCATTATTCTGGA
TACCGTCGAAAACATCCACGGCTGTGAGAGCCTCCCTAACTTCATCTCTCGTTACAGCGATGGTAATATC
GCTAATTTCAAGCCCTTGCATTTTGATCCAGTCGAGCAAGTGGCCGCTATTTTGTGCTCCTCCGGCACCA
CTGGTTTGCCTAAAGGTGTCATGCAGACTCACCAGAATATCTGTGTGCGTTTGATCCACGCTCTCGACCC
TCGTGTGGGTACTCAATTGATCCCTGGCGTGACTGTGCTGGTGTATCTGCCTTTCTTTCACGCCTTTGGT
TTCTCTATTACCCTGGGCTATTTCATGGTCGGCTTGCGTGTCATCATGTTTCGTCGCTTCGACCAAGAAG
CCTTCTTGAAGGCTATTCAAGACTACGAGGTGCGTTCCGTGATCAACGTCCCTTCAGTCATTTTGTTCCT
GAGCAAATCTCCTTTGGTTGACAAGTATGATCTGAGCAGCTTGCGTGAGCTGTGCTGTGGCGCTGCTCCT
TTGGCCAAAGAAGTGGCCGAGGTCGCTGCTAAGCGTCTGAACCTCCCTGGTATCCGCTGCGGTTTTGGTT
TGACTGAGAGCACTTCTGCTAACATCCATAGCTTGCGAGACGAGTTTAAGTCTGGTAGCCTGGGTCGCGT
GACTCCTCTTATGGCTGCAAAGATCGCCGACCGTGAGACCGGCAAAGCACTGGGCCCAAATCAAGTCGGT
GAATTGTGTATTAAGGGCCCTATGGTCTCTAAAGGCTACGTGAACAATGTGGAGGCCACTAAAGAAGCCA
TTGATGATGATGGCTGGCTCCATAGCGGCGACTTCGGTTACTATGATGAGGACGAACACTTCTATGTGGT
CGATCGCTACAAAGAATTGATTAAGTACAAAGGCTCTCAAGTCGCACCAGCCGAACTGGAAGAAATTTTG
CTGAAGAACCCTTGTATCCGCGACGTGGCCGTCGTGGGTATCCCAGACTTGGAAGCTGGCGAGTTGCCTA
GCGCCTTTGTGGTGAAACAACCCGGCAAGGAGATCACTGCTAAGGAGGTCTACGACTATTTGGCCGAGCG
CGTGTCTCACACCAAATATCTGCGTGGCGGCGTCCGCTTCGTCGATTCTATTCCACGCAACGTTACCGGT
AAGATCACTCGTAAAGAGTTGCTGAAGCAACTCCTCGAAAAAGCTGGCGGCTAGTAAAGTCTTCATGATT
ATCTAGAGTCGGGGCGGCCGGCCGCTTCGAGCAGACATGATAAGATACATTGATGAGTTTGGACAAACCA
CAACTAGAATGCAGTGAAAAAAATGCTTTATTTGTGAAATTTGTGATGCTATTGCTTTATTTGTAACCAT
TATAAGCTGCAATAAACAAGTTAACAACAACAATTGCATTCATTTTATGTTTCAGGTTCAGGGGGAGGTG
TGGGAGGTTTTTTAAAGCAAGTAAAACCTCTACAAATGTGGTAAAATCGATAAGGATCCGTCGACCTCGA
GGGGGGGCCCGGTACCAGCTTTTGTTCCCTTTAGTGAGGGTTAATTTCGAGCTTGGCGTAATCATGGTCA
TAGCTGTTTCCTGTGCGAAATTGTTATCCGCTCACAATTCCACACAACATACGAGCCGGAAGCATAAAGT
GTAAAGCCTGGGGTGCCTAATGAGTGAGCTAACTCACATTAATTGCGTTGCGCTCACTGCCCGCTTTCCA
GTCGGGAAACCTGTCGTGCCAGCTGCATTAATGAATCGGCCAACGCGCGGGGAGAGGCGGTTTGCGTATT
GGGCGCTCTTCCGCTTCCTCGCTCACTGACTCGCTGCGCTCGGTCGTTCGGCTGCGGCGAGCGGTATCAG
CTCACTCAAAGGCGGTAATACGGTTATCCACAGAATCAGGGGATAACGCAGGAAAGAACATGTGAGCAAA
AGGCCAGCAAAAGGCCAGGAACCGTAAAAAGGCCGCGTTGCTGGCGTTTTTCCATAGGCTCCGCCCCCCT
GACGAGCATCACAAAAATCGACGCTCAAGTCAGAGGTGGCGAAACCCGACAGGACTATAAAGATACCAGG
CGTTTCCCCCTGGAAGCTCCCTCGTGCGCTCTCCTGTTCCGACCCTGCCGCTTACCGGATACCTGTCCGC
CTTTCTCCCTTCGGGAAGCGTGGCGCTTTCTCATAGCTCACGCTGTAGGTATCTCAGTTCGGTGTAGGTC
GTTCGCTCCAAGCTGGGCTGTGTGCACGAACCCCCCGTTCAGCCCGACCGCTGCGCCTTATCCGGTAACT
ATCGTCTTGAGTCCAACCCGGTAAGACACGACTTATCGCCACTGGCAGCAGCCACTGGTAACAGGATTAG
CAGAGCGAGGTATGTAGGCGGTGCTACAGAGTTCTTGAAGTGGTGGCCTAACTACGGCTACACTAGAAGA
ACAGTATTTGGTATCTGCGCTCTGCTGAAGCCAGTTACCTTCGGAAAAAGAGTTGGTAGCTCTTGATCCG
GCAAACAAACCACCGCTGGTAGCGGTGGTTTTTTTGTTTGCAAGCAGCAGATTACGCGCAGAAAAAAAGG
ATCTCAAGAAGATCCTTTGATCTTTTCTACGGGGTCTGACGCTCAGTGGAACGAAAACTCACGTTAAGGG
ATTTTGGTCATGAGATTATCAAAAAGGATCTTCACCTAGATCCTTTTAAATTAAAAATGAAGTTTTAAAT
CAATCTAAAGTATATATGAGTAAACTTGGTCTGACAGTTACCAATGCTTAATCAGTGAGGCACCTATCTC
AGCGATCTGTCTATTTCGTTCATCCATAGTTGCCTGACTCCCCGTCGTGTAGATAACTACGATACGGGAG
GGCTTACCATCTGGCCCCAGTGCTGCAATGATACCGCGAGACCCACGCTCACCGGCTCCAGATTTATCAG
CAATAAACCAGCCAGCCGGAAGGGCCGAGCGCAGAAGTGGTCCTGCAACTTTATCCGCCTCCATCCAGTC
TATTAATTGTTGCCGGGAAGCTAGAGTAAGTAGTTCGCCAGTTAATAGTTTGCGCAACGTTGTTGCCATT
GCTACAGGCATCGTGGTGTCACGCTCGTTGTTTGGTATGGCTTCATTCAGCTCCGGTTCCCAACGATCAA
GGCGAGTTACATGATCCCCCATGTTGTGCAAAAAAGCGGTTAGCTCCTTCGGTCCTCCGATCGTTGTCAG
AAGTAAGTTGGCCGCAGTGTTATCACTCATGGTTATGGCAGCACTGCATAATTCTCTTACTGTCATGCCA
TCCGTAAGATGCTTTTCTGTGACTGGTGAGTACTCAACCAAGTCATTCTGAGAATAGTGTATGCGGCGAC
CGAGTTGCTCTTGCCCGGCGTCAATACGGGATAATACCGCGCCACATAGCAGAACTTTAAAAGTGCTCAT
CATTGGAAAACGTTCTTCGGGGCGAAAACTCTCAAGGATCTTACCGCTGTTGAGATCCAGTTCGATGTAA
CCCACTCGTGCACCCAACTGATCTTCAGCATCTTTTACTTTCACCAGCGTTTCTGGGTGAGCAAAAACAG
GAAGGCAAAATGCCGCAAAAAAGGGAATAAGGGTGACACGGAAATGTTGAATACTCATACTCTTCCTTTT
TCAATATTATTGAAGCATTTATCAGGGTTATTGTCTCATGAGCGGATACATATTTGAATGTATTTAGAAA
AATAAACAAATAGGGGTTCCGCGCACATTTCCCCGAAAAGTGCCACCTG
[124 nt withheld, positions 6350-6473]
C
[91 nt withheld, positions 6475-6565]
A
[49 nt withheld, positions 6567-6615]
CCTTTGACGTTGGAGTCCACGTTCTTT
[37 nt withheld, positions 6643-6679]
ACCCTATCTCGGTCTATTCTTTTGATTTATAAGGGATTTTGCCGATTTCGGCCTATTGGTTAAAAAATGA
GCTGATTTAACAAAAATTTAACGCGAATTTTAACAAAATATTAACGCTTACAATTTCCATTCGCCATTCA
GGCTGCGCAACTGTTGGGAAGGGCGATCGGTGCGGGCCTCTTCGCTATTACGCCAGCTGGCGAAAGGGGG
ATGTGCTGCAAGGCGATTAAGTTGGGTAACGCCAGGGTTTTCCCAGTCACGACGTTGTAAAACGACGGCC
AGTGAATTGTAATACGACTCACTATAGGGCGAATTGGAGCTCCACCGCGGTGGCGGCCGCTCTAGAACTA
GTGGATCCCCCGATCCTTATCGATTTTACCACATTTGTAGAGGTTTTACTTGCTTTAAAAAACCTCCCAC
ACCTCCCCCTGAACCTGAAACATAAAATGAATGCAATTGTTGTTGTT
